Addgene plasmid #210787: Halo-DNAPKcs
Purpose: Plasmid for expression of HaloTag-DNA-PKcs in mammalian cells
Depositing lab: Jens Schmidt. Depositing organization: Michigan State University. Publication: Single-molecule imaging reveals the kinetics of non-homologous end-joining in living cells. Mikhova M, Goff NJ, Janovic T, Heyza JR, Meek K, Schmidt JC. Nat Commun. 2024 Nov 23;15(1):10159. doi: 10.1038/s41467-024-54545-y. PubMed 39578493.
Backbone
  Vector backbone: pcDNA
  Vector type: Mammalian Expression
Growth in bacteria
  Bacterial resistance: Ampicillin, 100 μg/mL
  Growth temperature: 37°C
  Growth strain: DH5alpha
  Copy number: Unknown
Gene/Insert
  Gene/Insert name: DNA-PKcs
  Species: H. sapiens (human)
  Promoter: CMV
  Tag / fusion protein: 3xFLAG-HaloTag (N terminal on insert)
  Cloning method: Gibson Cloning
  Sequencing primers: 5′ CMV-F; 3′ bGH PolyA-R
Terms and licenses: Academic/Nonprofit Terms; Industry Terms: Not Available to Industry
How to cite: Halo-DNAPKcs was a gift from Jens Schmidt (Addgene plasmid # 210787 ; http://n2t.net/addgene:210787 ; RRID:Addgene_210787)
