[The description below was written by a language model from this plasmid's Addgene catalogue record and pLannotate feature annotations shown in this document.]
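Description:
Halo-DNAPKcs is a mammalian expression plasmid of about 17 kb that encodes the human DNA-dependent protein kinase catalytic subunit (DNA-PKcs, gene PRKDC) fused at its N terminus to a 3xFLAG epitope and HaloTag. It is propagated in E. coli through a high-copy ColE1/pUC-type origin and selected with ampicillin via the β-lactamase gene. No mammalian selection marker is annotated; only a short fragment of the SV40 promoter remains downstream of the expression cassette.

The catalogue entry describes a pcDNA backbone with a CMV promoter. The sequence annotation instead shows a CAG-like arrangement: a CMV enhancer followed by the chicken β-actin promoter and part of a hybrid intron. The two sources therefore differ on the exact promoter. The open reading frame runs 3xFLAG, a loxP site sitting between the FLAG and HaloTag coding segments, HaloTag, a TEV protease cleavage site, and then the roughly 12.4 kb PRKDC coding sequence, terminated by the bGH polyadenylation signal. A second loxP site lies upstream of the promoter and a lox2272 site lies after the poly(A) signal. Short fragments of a baculovirus recombination region, lacZα and a pUC multiple cloning site are also present. These look like remnants of earlier cloning steps, and the record assigns them no function.

HaloTag binds chloroalkane ligands covalently, so the fusion protein can be labelled with cell-permeable fluorescent dyes, while the FLAG tag allows detection or purification. The associated work used single-molecule imaging in living cells to measure the kinetics of non-homologous end joining, the double-strand break repair pathway in which DNA-PKcs acts as a DNA-bound damage sensor kinase.
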