Features (pLannotate 1.2.2; 21 found; start..end, strand, type, name):
    105..209     +  promoter       AmpR promoter: bla
    210..1070    +  CDS            AmpR: β-lactamase; bla; confers resistance to ampicillin, carbenicillin, and related antibiotics
   1241..1829    +  rep_origin     ori: high-copy-number ColE1/pMB1/pBR322/pUC origin of replication
   2015..2064    -  misc_feature   bom (fragment): basis of mobility region from pBR322
   2113..2131    -  misc_feature   MCS (fragment): pUC18/19 multiple cloning site
   2134..2167    -  protein_bind   loxP: Cre-mediated recombination occurs in the 8-bp core sequence (GCATACAT). Cre recombinase
   2191..2249    +  misc_recomb    baculovirus recombination region (ORF603) (fragment): contains ORF603 and part of lef2
   2311..2614    +  enhancer       CMV enhancer: human cytomegalovirus immediate early enhancer
   2620..2897    +  promoter       chicken β-actin promoter: No description available
   2898..3033    +  intron         hybrid intron (fragment): hybrid between chicken β-actin (CBA) and minute virus of mice (MMV) introns (Gray et al., 2011)
   3049..3114    +  CDS            3xFLAG: three tandem FLAG® epitope tags, followed by an enterokinase cleavage site
   3115..3148    -  protein_bind   loxP: Cre-mediated recombination occurs in the 8-bp core sequence (GCATACAT). Cre recombinase
   3157..4047    +  CDS            HaloTag®: modified bacterial dehalogenase that forms covalent bonds with chloroalkane derivatives
   4060..4080    +  CDS            TEV site: tobacco etch virus (TEV) protease recognition and cleavage site
   4105..16488   +  CDS            PRKDC: PRKDC_HUMAN - Also known as HYRC, HYRC1. Experimental evidence at protein level: Swiss-Prot protein existence level 1. Serine/threonine-protein kinase that acts as a molecular sensor for DNA damage. Involved in DNA non-homologous end joining (NHEJ) required for double-strand break (DSB) repair and V(D)J recombination (PubMed:11955432, PubMed:12649176, PubMed:14734805). Must be bound to DNA to express its catalytic properties. Promotes processing of hairpin DNA structures in V(D)J recombination by activation of the hairpin endonuclease artemis (DCLRE1C) (PubMed:11955432). The assembly of the DN
  16540..16764   +  polyA_signal   bGH poly(A) signal: bovine growth hormone polyadenylation signal
  16768..16786   +  promoter       SV40 promoter (fragment): SV40 enhancer and early promoter
  16802..16835   +  protein_bind   lox2272: Cre-mediated recombination occurs in the 8-bp core sequence (GGATACTT). lox2272 sites are compatible with each other, but incompatible with loxP or loxN sites (Lee and Saito, 1988). Cre recombinase
  16864..16886   +  CDS            lacZα (fragment): LacZα fragment of β-galactosidase; lacZ fragment
  16894..16916   -  misc_feature   MCS (fragment): pUC18/19 multiple cloning site
  16913..16960   +  CDS            lacZα (fragment): LacZα fragment of β-galactosidase; lacZ fragment
>Addgene plasmid #210787 | Halo-DNAPKcs | addgene full sequence | sequence record 470431 | Addgene NGS Result
ATTCTTGAAGACGAAAGGGCCTCGTGATACGCCTATTTTTATAGGTTAATGTCATGATAATAATGGTTTC
TTAGACGTCAGGTGGCACTTTTCGGGGAAATGTGCGCGGAACCCCTATTTGTTTATTTTTCTAAATACAT
TCAAATATGTATCCGCTCATGAGACAATAACCCTGATAAATGCTTCAATAATATTGAAAAAGGAAGAGTA
TGAGTATTCAACATTTCCGTGTCGCCCTTATTCCCTTTTTTGCGGCATTTTGCCTTCCTGTTTTTGCTCA
CCCAGAAACGCTGGTGAAAGTAAAAGATGCTGAAGATCAGTTGGGTGCACGAGTGGGTTACATCGAACTG
GATCTCAACAGCGGTAAGATCCTTGAGAGTTTTCGCCCCGAAGAACGTTTTCCAATGATGAGCACTTTTA
AAGTTCTGCTATGTGGCGCGGTATTATCCCGTGTTGACGCCGGGCAAGAGCAACTCGGTCGCCGCATACA
CTATTCTCAGAATGACTTGGTTGAGTACTCACCAGTCACAGAAAAGCATCTTACGGATGGCATGACAGTA
AGAGAATTATGCAGTGCTGCCATAACCATGAGTGATAACACTGCGGCCAACTTACTTCTGACAACGATCG
GAGGACCGAAGGAGCTAACCGCTTTTTTGCACAACATGGGGGATCATGTAACTCGCCTTGATCGTTGGGA
ACCGGAGCTGAATGAAGCCATACCAAACGACGAGCGTGACACCACGATGCCTGCAGCAATGGCAACAACG
TTGCGCAAACTATTAACTGGCGAACTACTTACTCTAGCTTCCCGGCAACAATTAATAGACTGGATGGAGG
CGGATAAAGTTGCAGGACCACTTCTGCGCTCGGCCCTTCCGGCTGGCTGGTTTATTGCTGATAAATCTGG
AGCCGGTGAGCGTGGGTCTCGCGGTATCATTGCAGCACTGGGGCCAGATGGTAAGCCCTCCCGTATCGTA
GTTATCTACACGACGGGGAGTCAGGCAACTATGGATGAACGAAATAGACAGATCGCTGAGATAGGTGCCT
CACTGATTAAGCATTGGTAACTGTCAGACCAAGTTTACTCATATATACTTTAGATTGATTTAAAACTTCA
TTTTTAATTTAAAAGGATCTAGGTGAAGATCCTTTTTGATAATCTCATGACCAAAATCCCTTAACGTGAG
TTTTCGTTCCACTGAGCGTCAGACCCCGTAGAAAAGATCAAAGGATCTTCTTGAGATCCTTTTTTTCTGC
GCGTAATCTGCTGCTTGCAAACAAAAAAACCACCGCTACCAGCGGTGGTTTGTTTGCCGGATCAAGAGCT
ACCAACTCTTTTTCCGAAGGTAACTGGCTTCAGCAGAGCGCAGATACCAAATACTGTCCTTCTAGTGTAG
CCGTAGTTAGGCCACCACTTCAAGAACTCTGTAGCACCGCCTACATACCTCGCTCTGCTAATCCTGTTAC
CAGTGGCTGCTGCCAGTGGCGATAAGTCGTGTCTTACCGGGTTGGACTCAAGACGATAGTTACCGGATAA
GGCGCAGCGGTCGGGCTGAACGGGGGGTTCGTGCACACAGCCCAGCTTGGAGCGAACGACCTACACCGAA
CTGAGATACCTACAGCGTGAGCTATGAGAAAGCGCCACGCTTCCCGAAGGGAGAAAGGCGGACAGGTATC
CGGTAAGCGGCAGGGTCGGAACAGGAGAGCGCACGAGGGAGCTTCCAGGGGGAAACGCCTGGTATCTTTA
TAGTCCTGTCGGGTTTCGCCACCTCTGACTTGAGCGTCGATTTTTGTGATGCTCGTCAGGGGGGCGGAGC
CTATGGAAAAACGCCAGCAACGCGGCCTTTTTACGGTTCCTGGCCTTTTGCTGGCCTTTTGCTCACATGT
TCTTTCCTGCGTTATCCCCTGATTCTGTGGATAACCGTATTACCGCCTTTGAGTGAGCTGATACCGCTCG
CCGCAGCCGAACGACCGAGCGCAGCGAGTCAGTGAGCGAGGAAGCGGAAGAGCGCCTGATGCGGTATTTT
CTCCTTACGCATCTGTGCGGTATTTCACACCGCAAGCGGATAACAATTTCACACAGGAAACAGCTATGAC
CATGATTACGCCAAGCTTGCATGCCTGCAGGGGATAACTTCGTATAATGTATGCTATACGAAGTTATGGG
GCCGCTCTAGCCTCGAGGCCGTAATGAGACGCACAAACTAATATCACAAACTGGAAATGTCTATCAATAT
ATAGTTGCTCTAGTTATTAATAGTAATCAATTACGGGGTCATTAGTTCATAGCCCATATATGGAGTTCCG
CGTTACATAACTTACGGTAAATGGCCCGCCTGGCTGACCGCCCAACGACCCCCGCCCATTGACGTCAATA
ATGACGTATGTTCCCATAGTAACGCCAATAGGGACTTTCCATTGACGTCAATGGGTGGAGTATTTACGGT
AAACTGCCCACTTGGCAGTACATCAAGTGTATCATATGCCAAGTACGCCCCCTATTGACGTCAATGACGG
TAAATGGCCCGCCTGGCATTATGCCCAGTACATGACCTTATGGGACTTTCCTACTTGGCAGTACATCTAC
GTATTAGTCATCGCTATTACCATGCATGGTCGAGGTGAGCCCCACGTTCTGCTTCACTCTCCCCATCTCC
CCCCCCTCCCCACCCCCAATTTTGTATTTATTTATTTTTTAATTATTTTGTGCAGCGATGGGGGCGGGGG
GGGGGGGGGGGCGCGCGCCAGGCGGGGCGGGGCGGGGCGAGGGGCGGGGCGGGGCGAGGCGGAGAGGTGC
GGCGGCAGCCAATCAGAGCGGCGCGCTCCGAAAGTTTCCTTTTATGGCGAGGCGGCGGCGGCGGCGGCCC
TATAAAAAGCGAAGCGCGCGGCGGGCGGGAGTCGCTGCGCGCTGCCTTCGCCCCGTGCCCCGCTCCGCCG
CCGCCTCGCGCCGCCCGCCCCGGCTCTGACTGACCGCGTTACTCCCACAGGTGAGCGGGCGGGACGGCCC
TTCTCCTTCGGGCTGTAATTAGCATCACGCGTACCATGGACTACAAAGACCATGACGGTGATTATAAAGA
TCATGATATCGATTACAAGGATGACGATGACAAGATAACTTCGTATAATGTATGCTATACGAAGTTATCC
GGTACCATGGCAGAAATCGGTACTGGCTTTCCATTCGACCCCCATTATGTGGAAGTCCTGGGCGAGCGCA
TGCACTACGTCGATGTTGGTCCGCGCGATGGCACCCCTGTGCTGTTCCTGCACGGTAACCCGACCTCCTC
CTACGTGTGGCGCAACATCATCCCGCATGTTGCACCGACCCATCGCTGCATTGCTCCAGACCTGATCGGT
ATGGGCAAATCCGACAAACCAGACCTGGGTTATTTCTTCGACGACCACGTCCGCTTCATGGATGCCTTCA
TCGAAGCCCTGGGTCTGGAAGAGGTCGTCCTGGTCATTCACGACTGGGGCTCCGCTCTGGGTTTCCACTG
GGCCAAGCGCAATCCAGAGCGCGTCAAAGGTATTGCATTTATGGAGTTCATCCGCCCTATCCCGACCTGG
GACGAATGGCCAGAATTTGCCCGCGAGACCTTCCAGGCCTTCCGCACCACCGACGTCGGCCGCAAGCTGA
TCATCGATCAGAACGTTTTTATCGAGGGTACGCTGCCGATGGGTGTCGTCCGCCCGCTGACTGAAGTCGA
GATGGACCATTACCGCGAGCCGTTCCTGAATCCTGTTGACCGCGAGCCACTGTGGCGCTTCCCAAACGAG
CTGCCAATCGCCGGTGAGCCAGCGAACATCGTCGCGCTGGTCGAAGAATACATGGACTGGCTGCACCAGT
CCCCTGTCCCGAAGCTGCTGTTCTGGGGCACCCCAGGCGTTCTGATCCCACCGGCCGAAGCCGCTCGCCT
GGCCAAAAGCCTGCCTAACTGCAAGGCTGTGGACATCGGCCCGGGTCTGAATCTGCTGCAAGAAGACAAC
CCGGACCTGATCGGCAGCGAGATCGCGCGCTGGCTGTCGACGCTCGAGATTTCCGGCGAGCCAACCACTG
AGGATCTGTACTTTCAGAGCGATAACGCGATCGCTTCCGGTACCATGGCAGGAAGTGGAGCAGGTGTGAG
ATGCAGTCTACTAAGACTACAAGAAACCTTAAGTGCTGCGGACCGCTGCGGTGCTGCCCTGGCCGGTCAT
CAACTGATCCGCGGCCTGGGGCAGGAATGCGTCCTGAGCAGCAGCCCCGCGGTGCTGGCATTACAGACAT
CTTTAGTTTTTTCCAGAGATTTCGGTTTGCTTGTATTTGTCCGGAAGTCACTCAACAGTATTGAATTTCG
TGAATGTAGAGAAGAAATCCTAAAGTTTTTATGTATTTTCTTAGAAAAAATGGGCCAGAAGATCGCACCT
TACTCTGTTGAAATTAAGAACACTTGTACCAGTGTTTATACAAAAGATAGAGCTGCTAAATGTAAAATTC
CAGCCCTGGACCTTCTTATTAAGTTACTTCAGACTTTTAGAAGTTCTAGACTCATGGATGAATTTAAAAT
TGGAGAATTATTTAGTAAATTCTATGGAGAACTTGCATTGAAAAAAAAAATACCAGATACAGTTTTAGAA
AAAGTATATGAGCTCCTAGGATTATTGGGTGAAGTTCATCCTAGTGAGATGATAAATAATGCAGAAAACC
TGTTCCGCGCTTTTCTGGGTGAACTTAAGACCCAGATGACATCAGCAGTAAGAGAGCCCAAACTACCTGT
TCTGGCAGGATGTCTGAAGGGGTTGTCCTCACTTCTGTGCAACTTCACTAAGTCCATGGAAGAAGATCCC
CAGACTTCAAGGGAGATTTTTAATTTTGTACTAAAGGCAATTCGTCCTCAGATTGATCTGAAGAGATATG
CTGTGCCCTCAGCTGGCTTGCGCCTATTTGCCCTGCATGCATCTCAGTTTAGCACCTGCCTTCTGGACAA
CTACGTGTCTCTATTTGAAGTCTTGTTAAAGTGGTGTGCCCACACAAATGTAGAATTGAAAAAAGCTGCA
CTTTCAGCCCTGGAATCCTTTCTGAAACAGGTTTCTAATATGGTGGCGAAAAATGCAGAAATGCATAAAA
ATAAACTGCAGTACTTTATGGAGCAGTTTTATGGAATCATCAGAAATGTGGATTCGAACAACAAGGAGTT
ATCTATTGCTATCCGTGGATATGGACTTTTTGCAGGACCGTGCAAGGTTATAAACGCAAAAGATGTTGAC
TTCATGTACGTTGAGCTCATTCAGCGCTGCAAGCAGATGTTCCTCACCCAGACAGACACTGGTGACGACC
GTGTTTATCAGATGCCAAGCTTCCTCCAGTCTGTTGCAAGCGTCTTGCTGTACCTTGACACAGTTCCTGA
GGTGTATACTCCAGTTCTGGAGCACCTCGTGGTGATGCAGATAGACAGTTTCCCACAGTACAGTCCAAAA
ATGCAGCTGGTGTGTTGCAGAGCCATAGTGAAGGTGTTCCTAGCTTTGGCAGCAAAAGGGCCAGTTCTCA
GGAATTGCATTAGTACTGTGGTGCATCAGGGTTTAATCAGAATATGTTCTAAACCAGTGGTCCTTCCAAA
GGGACCTGAGTCTGAATCTGAAGACCACCGTGCTTCAGGGGAAGTCAGAACTGGCAAATGGAAGGTGCCC
ACATACAAAGACTACGTGGATCTCTTCAGACATCTCCTGAGCTCTGACCAGATGATGGATTCTATTTTAG
CAGATGAAGCATTTTTCTCTGTGAATTCCTCCAGTGAAAGTCTGAATCATTTACTTTATGATGAATTTGT
AAAATCCGTTTTGAAGATTGTTGAGAAATTGGATCTTACACTTGAAATACAGACTGTTGGGGAACAAGAG
AATGGAGATGAGGCACCTGGTGTTTGGATGATCCCAACTTCAGATCCAGCGGCTAACTTGCATCCAGCTA
AACCTAAAGATTTTTCGGCTTTCATTAACCTGGTGGAATTTTGCAGAGAGATTCTCCCTGAGAAACAAGC
AGAATTTTTTGAACCATGGGTGTACTCATTTTCATATGAATTAATTTTGCAATCTACAAGGTTGCCCCTC
ATCAGTGGTTTCTACAAATTGCTTTCTATTACAGTAAGAAATGCCAAGAAAATAAAATATTTCGAGGGAG
TTAGTCCAAAGAGTCTGAAACACTCTCCTGAAGACCCAGAAAAGTATTCTTGCTTTGCTTTATTTGTGAA
ATTTGGCAAAGAGGTGGCAGTTAAAATGAAGCAGTACAAAGATGAACTTTTGGCCTCTTGTTTGACCTTT
CTTCTGTCCTTGCCACACAACATCATTGAACTCGATGTTAGAGCCTACGTTCCTGCACTGCAGATGGCTT
TCAAACTGGGCCTGAGCTATACCCCCTTGGCAGAAGTAGGACTGAATGCTCTAGAAGAATGGTCAATTTA
TATTGACAGACATGTAATGCAGCCTTATTACAAAGACATTCTCCCCTGCCTGGATGGATACCTGAAGACT
TCAGCCTTGTCAGATGAGACCAAGAATAACTGGGAAGTGTCAGCTCTTTCTCGGGCTGCCCAGAAAGGAT
TTAATAAAGTGGTGTTAAAGCATCTGAAGAAGACAAAGAACCTTTCATCAAACGAAGCAATATCCTTAGA
AGAAATAAGAATTAGAGTAGTACAAATGCTTGGATCTCTAGGAGGACAAATAAACAAAAATCTTCTGACA
GTCACGTCCTCAGATGAGATGATGAAGAGCTATGTGGCCTGGGACAGAGAGAAGCGGCTGAGCTTTGCAG
TGCCCTTTAGAGAGATGAAACCTGTCATTTTCCTGGATGTGTTCCTGCCTCGAGTCACAGAATTAGCGCT
CACAGCCAGTGACAGACAAACTAAGGTTGCAGCCTGTGAACTTTTACATAGCATGGTTATGTTTATGTTG
GGCAAAGCCACGCAGATGCCAGAAGGGGGACAGGGAGCCCCACCCATGTACCAGCTCTATAAGCGGACGT
TTCCTGTGCTGCTTCGACTTGCGTGTGATGTTGATCAGGTGACAAGGCAACTGTATGAGCCACTAGTTAT
GCAGCTGATTCACTGGTTCACTAACAACAAGAAATTTGAAAGTCAGGATACTGTTGCCTTACTAGAAGCT
ATATTGGATGGAATTGTGGACCCTGTTGACAGTACTTTAAGAGATTTTTGTGGTCGGTGTATTCGAGAAT
TCCTTAAATGGTCCATTAAGCAAATAACACCACAGCAGCAGGAGAAGAGTCCAGTAAACACCAAATCGCT
TTTCAAGCGACTTTATAGCCTTGCGCTTCACCCCAATGCTTTCAAGAGGCTGGGAGCATCACTTGCCTTT
AATAATATCTACAGGGAATTCAGGGAAGAAGAGTCTCTGGTGGAACAGTTTGTGTTTGAAGCCTTGGTGA
TATACATGGAGAGTCTGGCCTTAGCACATGCAGATGAGAAGTCCTTAGGTACAATTCAACAGTGTTGTGA
TGCCATTGATCACCTATGCCGCATCATTGAAAAGAAGCATGTTTCTTTAAATAAAGCAAAGAAACGACGT
TTGCCGCGAGGATTTCCACCTTCCGCATCATTGTGTTTATTGGATCTGGTCAAGTGGCTTTTAGCTCATT
GTGGGAGGCCCCAGACAGAATGTCGACACAAATCCATTGAACTCTTTTATAAATTCGTTCCTTTATTGCC
AGGCAACAGATCCCCTAATTTGTGGCTGAAAGATGTTCTCAAGGAAGAAGGTGTCTCTTTTCTCATCAAC
ACCTTTGAGGGGGGTGGCTGTGGCCAGCCCTCGGGCATCCTGGCCCAGCCCACCCTCTTGTACCTTCGGG
GGCCATTCAGCCTGCAGGCCACGCTATGCTGGCTGGACCTGCTCCTGGCCGCGTTGGAGTGCTACAACAC
GTTCATTGGCGAGAGAACTGTAGGAGCGCTCCAGGTCCTAGGTACTGAAGCCCAGTCTTCACTTTTGAAA
GCAGTGGCTTTCTTCTTAGAAAGCATTGCCATGCATGACATTATAGCAGCAGAAAAGTGCTTTGGCACTG
GGGCAGCAGGTAACAGAACAAGCCCACAAGAGGGAGAAAGGTACAACTACAGCAAATGCACCGTTGTGGT
CCGGATTATGGAGTTTACCACGACTCTGCTAAACACCTCCCCGGAAGGATGGAAGCTCCTGAAGAAGGAC
TTGTGTAATACACACCTGATGAGAGTCCTGGTGCAGACGCTGTGTGAGCCCGCAAGCATAGGTTTCAACA
TCGGAGACGTCCAGGTTATGGCTCATCTTCCTGATGTTTGTGTGAATCTGATGAAAGCTCTAAAGATGTC
CCCATACAAAGATATCCTAGAGACCCATCTGAGAGAGAAAATAACAGCACAGAGCATTGAGGAGCTTTGT
GCCGTCAACTTGTATGGCCCTGACGCGCAAGTGGACAGGAGCAGGCTGGCTGCTGTTGTGTCTGCCTGTA
AACAGCTTCACAGAGCTGGGCTTCTGCATAATATATTACCGTCTCAGTCCACAGATTTGCATCATTCTGT
TGGCACAGAACTTCTTTCCCTGGTTTATAAAGGCATTGCCCCTGGAGATGAGAGACAGTGTCTGCCTTCT
CTAGACCTCAGTTGTAAGCAGCTGGCCAGCGGACTTCTGGAGTTAGCCTTTGCTTTTGGAGGACTGTGTG
AGCGCCTTGTGAGTCTTCTCCTGAACCCAGCGGTGCTGTCCACGGCGTCCTTGGGCAGCTCACAGGGCAG
CGTCATCCACTTCTCCCATGGGGAGTATTTCTATAGCTTGTTCTCAGAAACGATCAACACGGAATTATTG
AAAAATCTGGATCTTGCTGTATTGGAGCTCATGCAGTCTTCAGTGGATAATACCAAAATGGTGAGTGCCG
TTTTGAACGGCATGTTAGACCAGAGCTTCAGGGAGCGAGCAAACCAGAAACACCAAGGACTGAAACTTGC
GACTACAATTCTGCAACACTGGAAGAAGTGTGATTCATGGTGGGCCAAAGATTCCCCTCTCGAAACTAAA
ATGGCAGTGCTGGCCTTACTGGCAAAAATTTTACAGATTGATTCATCTGTATCTTTTAATACAAGTCATG
GTTCATTCCCTGAAGTCTTTACAACATATATTAGTCTACTTGCTGACACAAAGCTGGATCTACATTTAAA
GGGCCAAGCTGTCACTCTTCTTCCATTCTTCACCAGCCTCACTGGAGGCAGTCTGGAGGAACTTAGACGT
GTTCTGGAGCAGCTCATCGTTGCTCACTTCCCCATGCAGTCCAGGGAATTTCCTCCAGGAACTCCGCGGT
TCAATAATTATGTGGACTGCATGAAAAAGTTTCTAGATGCATTGGAATTATCTCAAAGCCCTATGTTGTT
GGAATTGATGACAGAAGTTCTTTGTCGGGAACAGCAGCATGTCATGGAAGAATTATTTCAATCCAGTTTC
AGGAGGATTGCCAGAAGGGGTTCATGTGTCACACAAGTAGGCCTTCTGGAAAGCGTGTATGAAATGTTCA
GGAAGGATGACCCCCGCCTAAGTTTCACACGCCAGTCCTTTGTGGACCGCTCCCTCCTCACTCTGCTGTG
GCACTGTAGCCTGGATGCTTTGAGAGAATTCTTCAGCACAATTGTGGTGGATGCCATTGATGTGTTGAAG
TCCAGGTTTACAAAGCTAAATGAATCTACCTTTGATACTCAAATCACCAAGAAGATGGGCTACTATAAGA
TTCTAGACGTGATGTATTCTCGCCTTCCCAAAGATGATGTTCATGCTAAGGAATCAAAAATTAATCAAGT
TTTCCATGGCTCGTGTATTACAGAAGGAAATGAACTTACAAAGACATTGATTAAATTGTGCTACGATGCA
TTTACAGAGAACATGGCAGGAGAGAATCAGCTGCTGGAGAGGAGAAGACTTTACCATTGTGCAGCATACA
ACTGCGCCATATCTGTCATCTGCTGTGTCTTCAATGAGTTAAAATTTTACCAAGGTTTTCTGTTTAGTGA
AAAACCAGAAAAGAACTTGCTTATTTTTGAAAATCTGATCGACCTGAAGCGCCGCTATAATTTTCCTGTA
GAAGTTGAGGTTCCTATGGAAAGAAAGAAAAAGTACATTGAAATTAGGAAAGAAGCCAGAGAAGCAGCAA
ATGGGGATTCAGATGGTCCTTCCTATATGTCTTCCCTGTCATATTTGGCAGACAGTACCCTGAGTGAGGA
AATGAGTCAATTTGATTTCTCAACCGGAGTTCAGAGCTATTCATACAGCTCCCAAGACCCTAGACCTGCC
ACTGGTCGTTTTCGGAGACGGGAGCAGCGGGACCCCACGGTGCATGATGATGTGCTGGAGCTGGAGATGG
ACGAGCTCAATCGGCATGAGTGCATGGCGCCCCTGACGGCCCTGGTCAAGCACATGCACAGAAGCCTGGG
CCCGCCTCAAGGAGAAGAGGATTCAGTGCCAAGAGATCTTCCTTCTTGGATGAAATTCCTCCATGGCAAA
CTGGGAAATCCAATAGTACCATTAAATATCCGTCTCTTCTTAGCCAAGCTTGTTATTAATACAGAAGAGG
TCTTTCGCCCTTACGCGAAGCACTGGCTTAGCCCCTTGCTGCAGCTGGCTGCTTCTGAAAACAATGGAGG
AGAAGGAATTCACTACATGGTGGTTGAGATAGTGGCCACTATTCTTTCATGGACAGGCTTGGCCACTCCA
ACAGGGGTCCCTAAAGATGAAGTGTTAGCAAATCGATTGCTTAATTTCCTAATGAAACATGTCTTTCATC
CAAAAAGAGCTGTGTTTAGACACAACCTTGAAATTATAAAGACCCTTGTCGAGTGCTGGAAGGATTGTTT
ATCCATCCCTTATAGGTTAATATTTGAAAAGTTTTCCGGTAAAGATCCTAATTCTAAAGACAACTCAGTA
GGGATTCAATTGCTAGGCATCGTGATGGCCAATGACCTGCCTCCCTATGACCCACAGTGTGGCATCCAGA
GTAGCGAATACTTCCAGGCTTTGGTGAATAATATGTCCTTTGTAAGATATAAAGAAGTGTATGCCGCTGC
AGCAGAAGTTCTAGGACTTATACTTCGATATGTTATAGAGAGAAAAAACATACTGGAGGAGTCTCTGTGT
GAACTGGTTGCGAAACAATTGAAGCAACATCAGAATACTATGGAGGACAAGTTTATTGTGTGCTTGAACA
AAGTGACCAAGAGCTTCCCTCCTCTTGCAGACAGGTTCATGAATGCTGTGTTCTTTCTGCTGCCAAAATT
TCATGGAGTGTTGAAAACACTCTGTCTGGAGGTGGTACTTTGTCGTGTGGAGGGAATGACAGAGCTGTAC
TTCCAGTTAAAGAGCAAGGACTTCGTTCAAGTCATGAGACATAGAGATGATGAAAGACAAAAAGTATGTT
TGGACATAATTTATAAGATGATGCCAAAGTTAAAACCAGTAGAACTCCGAGAACTTCTGAACCCCGTTGT
GGAATTCGTTTCCCATCCTTCTACAACATGTAGGGAACAAATGTATAATATTCTCATGTGGATTCATGAT
AATTACAGAGATCCAGAAAGTGAGACAGATAATGACTCCCAGGAAATATTTAAGTTGGCAAAAGATGTGC
TGATTCAAGGATTGATCGATGAGAACCCTGGACTTCAATTAATTATTCGAAATTTCTGGAGCCATGAAAC
TAGGTTACCTTCAAATACCTTGGACCGGTTGCTGGCACTAAATTCCTTATATTCTCCTAAGATAGAAGTG
CACTTTTTAAGTTTAGCAACAAATTTTCTGCTCGAAATGACCAGCATGAGCCCAGATTATCCAAACCCCA
TGTTCGAGCATCCTCTGTCAGAATGCGAATTTCAGGAATATACCATTGATTCTGATTGGCGTTTCCGAAG
TACTGTTCTCACTCCGATGTTTGTGGAGACCCAGGCCTCCCAGGGCACTCTCCAGGCCCGTACCCAGGAA
GGGTCCCTCTCAGCTCGCTGGCCAGTGGCAGGGCAGATAAGGGCCACCCAGCAGCAGCATGACTTCACAC
TGACACAGACTGCAGATGGAAGAAGCTCATTTGATTGGCTGACCGGGAGCAGCACTGACCCGCTGGTCGA
CCACACCAGTCCCTCATCTGACTCCTTGCTGTTTGCCCACAAGAGGAGTGAAAGGTTACAGAGAGCACCC
TTGAAGTCAGTGGGGCCTGATTTTGGGAAAAAAAGGCTGGGCCTTCCAGGGGACGAGGTGGATAACAAAG
TGAAAGGTGCGGCCGGCCGGACGGACCTACTACGACTGCGCAGACGGTTTATGAGGGACCAGGAGAAGCT
TAGTTTGATGTATGCCCGAAAAGGCGTTGCTGAGCAAAAACGAGAGAAGGAAATCAAGAGTGAGTTAAAA
ATGAAGCAGGATGCCCAGGTCGTTCTGTACAGAAGCTACCGGCACGGAGACCTTCCTGACATTCAGATCA
AGCACAGCAGCCTCATCACCCCGTTACAGGCCGTGGCCCAGAGGGACCCAATAATCGCGAAACAGCTCTT
TAGCAGCTTGTTTTCTGGAATTTTGAAAGAGATGGATAAATTTAAGACACTGTCTGAAAAAAACAACATC
ACTCAAAAGTTGCTTCAAGACTTCAATCGTTTTCTTAATACCACCTTCTCTTTCTTTCCACCCTTTGTCT
CTTGTATTCAGGACATTAGCTGTCAGCACGCAGCCCTGCTGAGCCTCGACCCAGCGGCTGTTAGCGCTGG
TTGCCTGGCCAGCCTACAGCAGCCTGTTGGCATCCGCCTACTAGAGGAGGCTATTCTTTGTCTGCTGCCT
GCTGAGCTGCCCGCCAAGCGAGTCCGTGGGAAGGCTAGACCTCCTCCTGATGTCCTCAGATGGGTGGAGC
TTGCTAAGCTGTATAGATCAATTGGAGAATACGACGTCCTCCGTGGGATTTTTACCAGTGAGATAGGAAC
AAAGCAAATCACTCAGAGTGCATTATTAGCAGAAGCCAGAAGTGATTATTCTGAAGCTGCTAAGCAGTAT
GATGAGGCTCTCAATAAACAAGACTGGGTAGATGGTGAGCCCACAGAAGCCGAGAAGGATTTTTGGGAAC
TTGCATCCCTTGACTGTTACAACCACCTTGCTGAGTGGAAATCACTTGAATACTGTTCTACAGCCAGTAT
AGACAGTGAGAACCCCCCAGACCTAAATAAAATCTGGAGTGAACCATTTTATCAGGAAACATATCTACCT
TACATGATCCGCAGCAAGCTGAAGCTGCTGCTCCAGGGAGAGGCTGACCAGTCCCTGCTGACATTTATTG
ACAAAGCTATGCACGGGGAGCTCCAGAAGGCGATTCTAGAGCTTCATTACAGTCAAGAGCTGAGTCTGCT
TTACCTCCTGCAAGATGATGTTGACAGAGCCAAATATTACATTCAAAATGGCATTCAGAGTTTTATGCAG
AATTATTCTAGTATTGATGTCCTCTTACACCAAAGTAGACTCACCAAATTGCAGTCTGTACAGGCTTTAA
CAGAAATTCAGGAGTTCATCAGCTTTATAAGCAAACAAGGCAATTTATCATCTCAAGTTCCCCTTAAGAG
ACTTCTGAACACCTGGGCAAACAGATATCCAGATGCTAAAATGGACCCAATGAACATCTGGGATGACATC
ATCACAAATCGATGTTTCTTTCTCAGCAAAATAGAGGAGAAGCTTACCCCTCTTCCAGAAGATAATAGTA
TGAATGTGGATCAAGATGGAGACCCCAGTGACAGGATGGAAGTGCAAGAGCAGGAAGAAGATATCAGCTC
CCTGATCAGGAGTTGCAAGTTTTCCATGAAAATGAAGATGATAGACAGTGCCCGGAAGCAGAACAATTTC
TCACTTGCTATGAAACTACTGAAGGAGCTGCATAAAGAGTCAAAAACCAGAGACGATTGGCTGGTGAGCT
GGGTGCAGAGCTACTGCCGCCTGAGCCACTGCCGGAGCCGGTCCCAGGGCTGCTCTGAGCAGGTGCTCAC
TGTGCTGAAAACAGTCTCTTTGTTGGATGAGAACAACGTGTCAAGCTACTTAAGCAAAAATATTCTGGCT
TTCCGTGACCAGAACATTCTCTTGGGTACAACTTACAGGATCATAGCGAATGCTCTCAGCAGTGAGCCAG
CCTGCCTTGCTGAAATCGAGGAGGACAAGGCTAGAAGAATCTTAGAGCTTTCTGGATCCAGTTCAGAGGA
TTCAGAGAAGGTGATCGCGGGTCTGTACCAGAGAGCATTCCAGCACCTCTCTGAGGCTGTGCAGGCGGCT
GAGGAGGAGGCCCAGCCTCCCTCCTGGAGCTGTGGGCCTGCAGCTGGGGTGATTGATGCTTACATGACGC
TGGCAGATTTCTGTGACCAACAGCTGCGCAAGGAGGAAGAGAATGCATCAGTTACTGATTCTGCAGAACT
GCAGGCGTATCCAGCACTTGTGGTGGAGAAAATGTTGAAAGCTTTAAAATTAAATTCCAATGAAGCCAGA
TTGAAGTTTCCTAGATTACTTCAGATTATAGAACGGTATCCAGAGGAGACTTTGAGCCTCATGACAAAAG
AGATCTCTTCCGTTCCCTGCTGGCAGTTCATCAGCTGGATCAGCCACATGGTGGCCTTACTGGACAAAGA
CCAAGCCGTTGCTGTTCAGCACTCTGTGGAAGAAATCACTGATAACTACCCGCAGGCTATTGTTTATCCC
TTCATCATAAGCAGCGAAAGCTATTCCTTCAAGGATACTTCTACTGGTCATAAGAATAAGGAGTTTGTGG
CAAGGATTAAAAGTAAGTTGGATCAAGGAGGAGTGATTCAAGATTTTATTAATGCCTTAGATCAGCTCTC
TAATCCTGAACTGCTCTTTAAGGATTGGAGCAATGATGTAAGAGCTGAACTAGCAAAAACCCCTGTAAAT
AAAAAAAACATTGAAAAAATGTATGAAAGAATGTATGCAGCCTTGGGTGACCCAAAGGCTCCAGGCCTGG
GGGCCTTTAGAAGGAAGTTTATTCAGACTTTTGGAAAAGAATTTGATAAACATTTTGGGAAAGGAGGTTC
TAAACTACTGAGAATGAAGCTCAGTGACTTCAACGACATTACCAACATGCTACTTTTAAAAATGAACAAA
GACTCAAAGCCCCCTGGGAATCTGAAAGAATGTTCACCCTGGATGAGCGACTTCAAAGTGGAGTTCCTGA
GAAATGAGCTGGAGATTCCCGGTCAGTATGACGGTAGGGGAAAGCCATTGCCAGAGTACCACGTGCGAAT
CGCCGGGTTTGATGAGCGGGTGACAGTCATGGCGTCTCTGCGAAGGCCCAAGCGCATCATCATCCGTGGC
CATGACGAGAGGGAACACCCTTTCCTGGTGAAGGGTGGCGAGGACCTGCGGCAGGACCAGCGCGTGGAGC
AGCTCTTCCAGGTCATGAATGGGATCCTGGCCCAAGACTCCGCCTGCAGCCAGAGGGCCCTGCAGCTGAG
GACCTATAGCGTTGTGCCCATGACCTCCAGGTTAGGATTAATTGAGTGGCTTGAAAATACTGTTACCTTG
AAGGACCTTCTTTTGAACACCATGTCCCAAGAGGAGAAGGCGGCTTACCTGAGTGATCCCAGGGCACCGC
CGTGTGAATATAAAGATTGGCTGACAAAAATGTCAGGAAAACATGATGTTGGAGCTTACATGCTAATGTA
TAAGGGCGCTAATCGTACTGAAACAGTCACGTCTTTTAGAAAACGAGAAAGTAAAGTGCCTGCTGATCTC
TTAAAGCGGGCCTTCGTGAGGATGAGTACAAGCCCTGAGGCTTTCCTGGCGCTCCGCTCCCACTTCGCCA
GCTCTCACGCTCTGATATGCATCAGCCACTGGATCCTCGGGATTGGAGACAGACATCTGAACAACTTTAT
GGTGGCCATGGAGACTGGTGGCGTGATCGGGATCGACTTTGGGCATGCGTTTGGATCCGCTACACAGTTT
CTGCCAGTCCCTGAGTTGATGCCTTTTCGGCTAACTCGCCAGTTTATCAATCTGATGTTACCAATGAAAG
AAACGGGCCTTATGTACAGCATCATGGTACACGCACTCCGGGCCTTCCGCTCAGACCCTGGCCTGCTCAC
CAACACCATGGATGTGTTTGTCAAGGAGCCCTCCTTTGATTGGAAAAATTTTGAACAGAAAATGCTGAAA
AAAGGAGGGTCATGGATTCAAGAAATAAATGTTGCTGAAAAAAATTGGTACCCCCGACAGAAAATATGTT
ACGCTAAGAGAAAGTTAGCAGGTGCCAATCCAGCAGTCATTACTTGTGATGAGCTACTCCTGGGTCATGA
GAAGGCCCCTGCCTTCAGAGACTATGTGGCTGTGGCACGAGGAAGCAAAGATCACAACATTCGTGCCCAA
GAACCAGAGAGTGGGCTTTCAGAAGAGACTCAAGTGAAGTGCCTGATGGACCAGGCAACAGACCCCAACA
TCCTTGGCAGAACCTGGGAAGGATGGGAGCCCTGGATGTGAGGTCTGCGGCCGCGATCTGTCGACGATAA
ACCCGCTGATCAGCCTCGACTGTGCCTTCTAGTTGCCAGCCATCTGTTGTTTGCCCCTCCCCCGTGCCTT
CCTTGACCCTGGAAGGTGCCACTCCCACTGTCCTTTCCTAATAAAATGAGGAAATTGCATCGCATTGTCT
GAGTAGGTGTCATTCTATTCTGGGGGGTGGGGTGGGGCAGGACAGCAAGGGGGAGGATTGGGAAGACAAT
AGCAGGCATGCTGGGGATGCGGTGGGCTCTATGGCTTCTGAGGCGGAAAGAACCAGATCGGATCCATCGA
TATAACTTCGTATAGGAGACTTTATACGAAGTTATCTCGATGAAGGGGTTCTCTAGATCGAGAATTCACT
GGCCGTCGTTTTACAAGGCGCGCCCCCGGGTACCGAGCTCGAATTCACTGGCCGTCGTTTTACAACGTCG
TGACTGGGAAAACCCTGGCG
